>Addgene plasmid #107206 | pll2.5 | addgene full sequence | sequence record 206315 | Addgene NGS Result
TAATACGACTCACTATAGGGGAATTGTGAGCGGATAACAATTCCCCTCTAGAAATAATTTTGTTTAACTT
TAAGAAGGAGATATACATATGGGCAGCAGCCATCATCATCATCATCACAAAATCGAAGAAGGTAAACTGG
TAATCTGGATTAACGGCGATAAAGGCTATAACGGTCTCGCTGAAGTCGGTAAGAAATTCGAGAAAGATAC
CGGAATTAAAGTCACCGTTGAGCATCCGGATAAACTGGAAGAGAAATTCCCACAGGTTGCGGCAACTGGC
GATGGCCCTGACATTATCTTCTGGGCACACGACCGCTTTGGTGGCTACGCTCAATCTGGCCTGTTGGCTG
AAATCACCCCGGACAAAGCGTTCCAGGACAAGCTGTATCCGTTTACCTGGGATGCCGTACGTTACAACGG
CAAGCTGATTGCTTACCCGATCGCTGTTGAAGCGTTATCGCTGATTTATAACAAAGATCTGCTGCCGAAC
CCGCCAAAAACCTGGGAAGAGATCCCGGCGCTGGATAAAGAACTGAAAGCGAAAGGTAAGAGCGCGCTGA
TGTTCAACCTGCAAGAACCGTACTTCACCTGGCCGCTGATTGCTGCTGACGGGGGTTATGCGTTCAAGTA
TGAAAACGGCAAGCACGACATTAAAGACGTGGGCGTGGATAACGCTGGCGCGAAAGCGGGTCTGACCTTC
CTGGTTGACCTGATTAAAAACAAACACATGAATGCAGACACCGATTACTCCATCGCAGAAGCTGCCTTTA
ATAAAGGCGAAACAGCGATGACCATCAACGGCCCGTGGGCATGGTCCAACATCGACACCAGCAAAGTGAA
TTATGGTGTAACGGTACTGCCGACCTTCAAGGGTCAACCATCCAAACCGTTCGTTGGCGTGCTGAGCGCA
GGTATTAACGCCGCCAGTCCGAACAAAGAGCTGGCAAAAGAGTTCCTCGAAAACTATCTGCTGACTGATG
AAGGTCTGGAAGCGGTTAATAAAGACAAACCGCTGGGTGCCGTAGCGCTGAAGTCTTACGAGGAAGAGTT
GGCGAAAGATCCACGTATTGCCGCCACCATGGAAAACGCCCAGAAAGGTGAAATCATGCCGAACATCCCG
CAGATGTCCGCTTTCTGGTATGCCGTGCGTACTGCGGTGATCAACGCCGCCAGCGGTCGTCAGACTGTCG
ATGAAGCCCTGAAAGACGCGCAGACTACTAGTGGTTCTGGTTCCGCGGGTGAAAACCTGTACTTCCAGGG
TACCATTGGATCCGAATTCGGCGATCGCATTAACACCGTGCGCGGCCCGATTACCATTAGCGAAGCGGGC
TTTACCCTGACCCATGAACATATTTGCGGCAGCAGCGCGGGCTTTCTGCGCGCGTGGCCGGAATTTTTTG
GCAGCCGCAAAGCGCTGGCGGAAAAAGCGGTGCGTGGCCTGCGTCGCGCTCGTGCTGCTGGAGTGCGCAC
CATTGTGGATGTGAGCACCTTTGATATGGGCCGCGATGTGGATCTGCTGGCGGAAGTGAGCCGCGCGGCG
GATGTGCATATTGTGGCGGCGACCGGCCTGTGGTTTGATCCGCCGCTGAGCATGCGCCTGCGCAGCGTGG
AAGAACTGACCCAGTTTTTTCTGCGCGAAATTCAGTATGGCATTGAAGATACCGGCATTCGCGCGGGCAT
TATTAAAGTGGCGACCACCGGCAAAGCGACCCCGTTTCAGGAACTGGTGCTGCGCGCGGCGGCGCGCGCG
GCGCTGGAAACCGGCGTGCCGGTGACCACCCATACCAACGCGAGCCAGCGCGATGGCGAACAGCAGGCGG
ATATTTTTGAAAGCGAAGGCCTGCCGCCGAGCCGCGTGCTGATTGGCCATTGCGGCGATACCGATGATCT
GGATTATCTGCGCGCGCTGGCGGATCGCGGCTATTATATTGGCTTTGATACCATTGGCAAGAACAACTAT
CAGCCGGATGAACGCCGCATTGAAATGATTGCGGAAATGGTGAAACGCGGCTATGCGGATCGCATTCTGA
TTAGCCATGATTATCTGTTTGGCTTTAGCAGCTATGTGACCAACATTATGGATGTGATGGATCGCATTAA
CCCGGATGGCATGGCGCATCTGCCGGATCGCGTGATTCCGGCGCTGCGCGAAGCGGGCGTGAGCGATGAA
CAGATTCGCCAGATGACCGTGGAAAACCCGGCGCGCTTTCTGAGCCCGCAGCTGCGCGCGAGCTAACTGC
AGGCGAGCTCCGTCGACAAGCTTGCGGCCGCACTCGAGCACCACCACCACCACCACCACCACTAATTGAT
TAATACCTAGGCTGCTAAACAAAGCCCGAAAGGAAGCTGAGTTGGCTGCTGCCACCGCTGAGCAATAACT
AGCATAACCCCTTGGGGCCTCTAAACGGGTCTTGAGGGGTTTTTTGCTGAAAGGAGGAACTATATCCGGA
TTGGCGAATGGG
[124 nt withheld, positions 2463-2586]
C
[91 nt withheld, positions 2588-2678]
A
[49 nt withheld, positions 2680-2728]
CCTTTGACGTTGGAGTCCACGTTCTTT
[37 nt withheld, positions 2756-2792]
ACCCTATCTCGGTCTATTCTTTTGATTTATAAGGGATTTTGCCGATTTCGGCCTATTGGTTAAAAAATGA
GCTGATTTAACAAAAATTTAACGCGAATTTTAACAAAATATTAACGCTTACAATTTAGGTGGCACTTTTC
GGGGAAATGTGCGCGGAACCCCTATTTGTTTATTTTTCTAAATACATTCAAATATGTATCCGCTCATGAA
TTAATTCTTAGAAAAACTCATCGAGCATCAAATGAAACTGCAATTTATTCATATCAGGATTATCAATACC
ATATTTTTGAAAAAGCCGTTTCTGTAATGAAGGAGAAAACTCACCGAGGCAGTTCCATAGGATGGCAAGA
TCCTGGTATCGGTCTGCGATTCCGACTCGTCCAACATCAATACAACCTATTAATTTCCCCTCGTCAAAAA
TAAGGTTATCAAGTGAGAAATCACCATGAGTGACGACTGAATCCGGTGAGAATGGCAAAAGTTTATGCAT
TTCTTTCCAGACTTGTTCAACAGGCCAGCCATTACGCTCGTCATCAAAATCACTCGCATCAACCAAACCG
TTATTCATTCGTGATTGCGCCTGAGCGAGACGAAATACGCGATCGCTGTTAAAAGGACAATTACAAACAG
GAATCGAATGCAACCGGCGCAGGAACACTGCCAGCGCATCAACAATATTTTCACCTGAATCAGGATATTC
TTCTAATACCTGGAATGCTGTTTTCCCGGGGATCGCAGTGGTGAGTAACCATGCATCATCAGGAGTACGG
ATAAAATGCTTGATGGTCGGAAGAGGCATAAATTCCGTCAGCCAGTTTAGTCTGACCATCTCATCTGTAA
CATCATTGGCAACGCTACCTTTGCCATGTTTCAGAAACAACTCTGGCGCATCGGGCTTCCCATACAATCG
ATAGATTGTCGCACCTGATTGCCCGACATTATCGCGAGCCCATTTATACCCATATAAATCAGCATCCATG
TTGGAATTTAATCGCGGCCTAGAGCAAGACGTTTCCCGTTGAATATGGCTCATAACACCCCTTGTATTAC
TGTTTATGTAAGCAGACAGTTTTATTGTTCATGACCAAAATCCCTTAACGTGAGTTTTCGTTCCACTGAG
CGTCAGACCCCGTAGAAAAGATCAAAGGATCTTCTTGAGATCCTTTTTTTCTGCGCGTAATCTGCTGCTT
GCAAACAAAAAAACCACCGCTACCAGCGGTGGTTTGTTTGCCGGATCAAGAGCTACCAACTCTTTTTCCG
AAGGTAACTGGCTTCAGCAGAGCGCAGATACCAAATACTGTCCTTCTAGTGTAGCCGTAGTTAGGCCACC
ACTTCAAGAACTCTGTAGCACCGCCTACATACCTCGCTCTGCTAATCCTGTTACCAGTGGCTGCTGCCAG
TGGCGATAAGTCGTGTCTTACCGGGTTGGACTCAAGACGATAGTTACCGGATAAGGCGCAGCGGTCGGGC
TGAACGGGGGGTTCGTGCACACAGCCCAGCTTGGAGCGAACGACCTACACCGAACTGAGATACCTACAGC
GTGAGCTATGAGAAAGCGCCACGCTTCCCGAAGGGAGAAAGGCGGACAGGTATCCGGTAAGCGGCAGGGT
CGGAACAGGAGAGCGCACGAGGGAGCTTCCAGGGGGAAACGCCTGGTATCTTTATAGTCCTGTCGGGTTT
CGCCACCTCTGACTTGAGCGTCGATTTTTGTGATGCTCGTCAGGGGGGCGGAGCCTATGGAAAAACGCCA
GCAACGCGGCCTTTTTACGGTTCCTGGCCTTTTGCTGGCCTTTTGCTCACATGTTCTTTCCTGCGTTATC
CCCTGATTCTGTGGATAACCGTATTACCGCCTTTGAGTGAGCTGATACCGCTCGCCGCAGCCGAACGACC
GAGCGCAGCGAGTCAGTGAGCGAGGAAGCGGAAGAGCGCCTGATGCGGTATTTTCTCCTTACGCATCTGT
GCGGTATTTCACACCGCAATGGTGCACTCTCAGTACAATCTGCTCTGATGCCGCATAGTTAAGCCAGTAT
ACACTCCGCTATCGCTACGTGACTGGGTCATGGCTGCGCCCCGACACCCGCCAACACCCGCTGACGCGCC
CTGACGGGCTTGTCTGCTCCCGGCATCCGCTTACAGACAAGCTGTGACCGTCTCCGGGAGCTGCATGTGT
CAGAGGTTTTCACCGTCATCACCGAAACGCGCGAGGCAGCTGCGGTAAAGCTCATCAGCGTGGTCGTGAA
GCGATTCACAGATGTCTGCCTGTTCATCCGCGTCCAGCTCGTTGAGTTTCTCCAGAAGCGTTAATGTCTG
GCTTCTGATAAAGCGGGCCATGTTAAGGGCGGTTTTTTCCTGTTTGGTCACTGATGCCTCCGTGTAAGGG
GGATTTCTGTTCATGGGGGTAATGATACCGATGAAACGAGAGAGGATGCTCACGATACGGGTTACTGATG
ATGAACATGCCCGGTTACTGGAACGTTGTGAGGGTAAACAACTGGCGGTATGGATGCGGCGGGACCAGAG
AAAAATCACTCAGGGTCAATGCCAGCGCTTCGTTAATACAGATGTAGGTGTTCCACAGGGTAGCCAGCAG
CATCCTGCGATGCAGATCCGGAACATAATGGTGCAGGGCGCTGACTTCCGCGTTTCCAGACTTTACGAAA
CACGGAAACCGAAGACCATTCATGTTGTTGCTCAGGTCGCAGACGTTTTGCAGCAGCAGTCGCTTCACGT
TCGCTCGCGTATCGGTGATTCATTCTGCTAACCAGTAAGGCAACCCCGCCAGCCTAGCCGGGTCCTCAAC
GACAGGAGCACGATCATGCTAGTCATGCCCCGCGCCCACCGGAAGGAGCTGACTGGGTTGAAGGCTCTCA
AGGGCATCGGTCGAGATCCCGGTGCCTAATGAGTGAGCTAACTTACATTAATTGCGTTGTGCTCACTGCC
CGCTTTCCAGTCGGGAAACCTGTCGTGCCAGCTGCATTAATGAATCGGCCAACGCGCGGGGAGAGGCGGT
TTGCGTATTGGGCGCCAGGGTGGTTTTTCTTTTCACCAGTGAGACGGGCAACAGCTGATTGCCCTTCACC
GCCTGGCCCTGAGAGAGTTGCAGCAAGCGGTCCACGCTGGTTTGCCCCAGCAGGCGAAAATCCTGTTTGA
TGGTGGTTAACGGCGGGATATAACATGAGCTGTCTTCGGTATCGTCGTATCCCACTACCGAGATGTCCGC
ACCAACGCGCAGCCCGGACTCGGTAATGGCGCGCATTGCGCCCAGCGCCATCTGATCGTTGGCAACCAGC
ATCGCAGTGGGAACGATGCCCTCATTCAGCATTTGCATGGTTTGTTGAAAACCGGACATGGCACTCCAGT
CGCCTTCCCGTTCCGCTATCGGCTGAATTTGATTGCGAGTGAGATATTTATGCCAGCCAGCCAGACGCAG
ACGCGCCGAGACAGAACTTAATGGGCCCGCTAACAGCGCGATTTGCTGGTGACCCAATGCGACCAGATGC
TCCACGCCCAGTCGCGTACCGTCTTCATGGGAGAAAATAATACTGTTGATGGGTGTCTGGTCAGAGACAT
CAAGAAATAACGCCGGAACATTAGTGCAGGCAGCTTCCACAGCAATGGCATCCTGGTCATCCAGCGGATA
GTTAATGATCAGCCCACTGACGCGTTGCGCGAGAAGATTGTGCACCGCCGCTTTACAGGCTTCGACGCCG
CTTCGTTCTACCATCGACACCACCACGCTGGCACCCAGTTGATCGGCGCGAGATTTAATCGCCGCGACAA
TTTGCGACGGCGCGTGCAGGGCCAGACTGGAGGTGGCAACGCCAATCAGCAACGACTGTTTGCCCGCCAG
TTGTTGTGCCACGCGGTTGGGAATGTAATTCAGCTCCGCCATCGCCGCTTCCACTTTTTCCCGCGTTTTC
GCAGAAACGTGGCTGGCCTGGTTCACCACGCGGGAAACGGTCTGATAAGAGACACCGGCATACTCTGCGA
CATCGTATAACGTTACTGGTTTCACATTCACCACCCTGAATTGACTCTCTTCCGGGCGCTATCATGCCAT
ACCGCGAAAGGTTTTGCGCCATTCGATGGTGTCCTGGATCTCGACGCTCTCCCTTATGCGACTCCTGCAT
TAGGAAGCAGCCCAGTAGTAGGTTGAGGCCGTTGAGCACCGCCGCCGCAAGGAATGGTGCATGCAAGGAG
ATGGCGCCCAACAGTCCCCCGGCCACGGGGCCTGCCACCATACCCACGCCGAAACAAGCGCTCATGAGCC
CGAAGTGGCGAGCCCGATCTTCCCCATCGGTGATGTCGGCGATATAGGCGCCAGCAACCGCACCTGTGGC
GCCGGTGATGCCGGCCACGATGCGTCCGGCGTAGAGGATCGAGATCGATCTCGATCCCGCGAAAT
Features (pLannotate 1.2.2; 22 found; start..end, strand, type, name):
      1..19      +  promoter       T7 promoter: promoter for bacteriophage T7 RNA polymerase
     20..44      +  protein_bind   lac operator: The lac repressor binds to the lac operator to inhibit transcription in E. coli. This inhibition can be relieved by adding lactose or isopropyl-β-D-thiogalactopyranoside (IPTG). lac repressor encoded by lacI
     59..81      +  RBS            RBS: efficient ribosome binding site from bacteriophage T7 gene 10 (Olins and Rangwala, 1989)
    101..117     +  CDS            capTEV™ (fragment): composite tag for in vivo biotinylation, TEV protease cleavage, and 6xHis tagging
    119..1216    +  CDS            MBP: maltose binding protein from E. coli; malE (mutated); This version of the gene does not encode a signal sequence, so MBP will remain in the cytosol.
   1241..1259    +  CDS            TEV site (fragment): tobacco etch virus (TEV) protease recognition and cleavage site
   1259..2233    +  CDS            opd (fragment): OPD_BREDI - Experimental evidence at protein level: Swiss-Prot protein existence level 1. Has an unusual substrate specificity for synthetic organophosphate triesters and phosphorofluoridates. All of the phosphate triesters found to be substrates are synthetic compounds. The identity of any naturally occurring substrate for the enzyme is unknown. Has no detectable activity with phosphate monoesters or diesters and no activity as an esterase or protease. It catalyzes the hydrolysis of the insecticide paraoxon at a rate approaching the diffusion limit and thus appears to be optimally evolved for
   2279..2302    +  CDS            9xHis (fragment): 9xHis affinity tag
   2328..2371    +  CDS            SET1 (fragment): solubility-enhancement tag derived from T7 phage gene 10B
   2379..2426    +  terminator     T7 terminator: transcription terminator for bacteriophage T7 RNA polymerase
   2463..2891    +  rep_origin     f1 ori (sequence partly withheld): f1 bacteriophage origin of replication; arrow indicates direction of (+) strand synthesis
   2944..3001    +  promoter       AmpR promoter (fragment): bla
   3010..3825    -  CDS            KanR: aminoglycoside phosphotransferase; aph(3')-Ia; confers resistance to kanamycin in bacteria or G418 (Geneticin®) in eukaryotes
   3947..4535    +  rep_origin     ori: high-copy-number ColE1/pMB1/pBR322/pUC origin of replication
   4721..4860    -  misc_feature   bom: basis of mobility region from pBR322
   4962..5153    -  CDS            rop: Rop protein, which maintains plasmids at low copy number; rop
   5170..5550    +  CDS            YPB1_ECOLX: Protein predicted: Swiss-Prot protein existence level 4. From Escherichia coli.
   5612..5676    -  CDS            TcR (fragment): tetracycline efflux protein; tet; confers resistance to tetracycline
   5691..5712    -  protein_bind   CAP binding site: CAP binding activates transcription in the presence of cAMP. E. coli catabolite activator protein
   5725..6807    -  CDS            lacI: lac repressor; lacI; The lac repressor binds to the lac operator to inhibit transcription in E. coli. This inhibition can be relieved by adding lactose or isopropyl-β-D-thiogalactopyranoside (IPTG).
   6808..6885    -  promoter       lacI promoter: lacI
   6893..7172    -  CDS            TcR (fragment): tetracycline efflux protein; tet; confers resistance to tetracycline
