[The description below was written by a language model from this plasmid's Addgene catalogue record and pLannotate feature annotations shown in this document.]
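Description:
pll2.5 is a bacterial expression plasmid built on the pETMBPH backbone, a pET-style vector for T7-driven protein production in E. coli. It carries a synthetic 957 bp insert, PLL 2.5, which the record describes only as "PLL design 2.5" and which was cloned between EcoRI and PstI sites. The annotation software matches this open reading frame to the opd phosphotriesterase of Brevundimonas diminuta, an enzyme that hydrolyses synthetic organophosphate triesters such as paraoxon. That match, together with the associated publication on automated combinatorial backbone assembly and sequence design, is consistent with a computationally designed enzyme of this fold family.

Expression is driven by a T7 promoter controlled by an adjacent lac operator, followed by the T7 gene 10 ribosome binding site. A lacI gene with its own promoter on the plasmid supplies the repressor, so transcription is IPTG-inducible in hosts that provide T7 RNA polymerase. The designed protein is made as an N-terminal fusion: a short fragment annotated as part of a His-containing composite tag, then cytosolic maltose binding protein lacking its signal sequence, then a TEV protease site immediately before the insert. This arrangement aids solubility and purification and allows the fusion partner to be removed. A His-tag fragment and a T7 gene 10B-derived fragment are annotated downstream of the insert, but the table does not show whether they are translated with it; a T7 terminator closes the cassette.

Selection is by kanamycin (aph(3')-Ia). The plasmid replicates from a ColE1/pBR322-type origin with bom and rop, in line with the listed low copy number, and it also has an f1 origin. The sequenced record is 7,197 nt, whereas the catalogue lists a total vector size of 6,263 bp; that figure plus the insert comes close to the sequenced length.
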