Addgene plasmid #107206: pll2.5
Purpose: PLL design 2.5
Depositing lab: Sarel Fleishman. Depositing organization: Weizmann Institute of Science. Publication: Highly active enzymes by automated combinatorial backbone assembly and sequence design. Lapidoth G, Khersonsky O, Lipsh R, Dym O, Albeck S, Rogotner S, Fleishman SJ. Nat Commun. 2018 Jul 17;9(1):2780. doi: 10.1038/s41467-018-05205-5. PubMed 30018322.
Backbone
  Vector backbone: pETMBPH
  Total vector size (bp): 6263
  Vector type: Bacterial Expression
Growth in bacteria
  Bacterial resistance: Kanamycin, 50 μg/mL
  Growth temperature: 37°C
  Growth strain: DH5alpha
  Copy number: Low Copy
Gene/Insert
  Gene/Insert name: PLL 2.5
  Species: Synthetic
  Insert size (bp): 957
  Cloning method: Restriction Enzyme; 5′ cloning site EcoRI (unknown if destroyed); 3′ cloning site PstI (unknown if destroyed)
  Sequencing primers: 5′ ACTAGTGGTTCTGGTTCCGCGGGTG; 3′ CCCGTTTAGAGGCCCCAAGG
Terms and licenses: Academic/Nonprofit Terms; Industry Terms: Not Available to Industry
How to cite: pll2.5 was a gift from Sarel Fleishman (Addgene plasmid # 107206 ; http://n2t.net/addgene:107206 ; RRID:Addgene_107206)
